>Addgene plasmid #213505 | pJG01 | addgene full sequence | sequence record 431905 | Addgene NGS Result
TTCCTCCAACTGTCGTTCTGCGTTTGTTCTTCGCTCTCGTCGTGCACACTCGGATTAGGATCCATTCATC
CCCATCCCCTTGCGCATTGCCAAAAACGAGCGTCGAAACGCGAACGTCAGCGTGGGGTGTTGACGCCGAA
CCCCACGAGTGTTTTTTTTTAAAATGCTGTTTCATCGTTTTCTTCCTTCTCCCCACGTGCAATCCTGATT
TAAATAATTGTCGCTTTTTGATTTGGAAATGCTCACTCTTCCATTTTTTTATTATTTAACACACACAGAA
CAACCTTCACAACTAGTGGTACCATGGTCTCGAAGGGCGAGGAGGTCATCAAGGAGTTCATGCGCTTCAA
GGTCCGCATGGAGGGCTCCATGAACGGCCACGAGTTCGAGATCGAGGGCGAGGGCGAGGGCCGCCCCTAC
GAGGGCACCCAGACCGCCAAGCTGAAGGTCACCAAGGGCGGCCCCCTGCCCTTCGCCTGGGACATCCTGT
CCCCCCAGTTCATGTACGGCTCCAAGGCCTACGTCAAGCACCCCGCCGACATCCCCGATTACAAGAAGCT
GTCCTTCCCCGAGGGCTTCAAGTGGGAGCGCGTCATGAACTTCGAGGACGGCGGTCTGGTCACCGTCACC
CAGGACTCCTCCCTGCAGGACGGCACCCTGATCTACAAGGTCAAGATGCGCGGCACCAACTTCCCCCCCG
ACGGCCCCGTCATGCAGAAGAAGACCATGGGCTGGGAGGCCTCCACCGAGCGCCTGTACCCCCGCGACGG
CGTCCTGAAGGGCGAGATCCACCAGGCCCTGAAGCTGAAGGACGGCGGCCACTACCTGGTCGAGTTCAAG
ACCATCTACATGGCCAAGAAGCCCGTCCAGCTGCCCGGCTACTACTACGTCGACACCAAGCTGGACATCA
CCTCCCACAACGAGGACTACACCATCGTCGAACAGTACGAGCGCTCCGAGGGCCGCCACCACCTGTTCCT
GGGCCACGGCACCGGCTCGACCGGCTCGGGCTCGTCCGGCACCGCCTCCTCCGAGGACAACAACATGGCC
GTCATCAAGGAGTTCATGCGCTTCAAGGTCCGCATGGAGGGCTCCATGAACGGCCACGAGTTCGAGATCG
AGGGCGAGGGCGAGGGCCGCCCCTACGAGGGCACCCAGACCGCCAAGCTGAAGGTCACCAAGGGCGGCCC
CCTGCCCTTCGCCTGGGACATCCTGTCCCCCCAGTTCATGTACGGCTCCAAGGCCTACGTCAAGCACCCC
GCCGACATCCCCGATTACAAGAAGCTGTCCTTCCCCGAGGGCTTCAAGTGGGAGCGCGTCATGAACTTCG
AGGACGGCGGTCTGGTCACCGTCACCCAGGACTCCTCCCTGCAGGACGGCACCCTGATCTACAAGGTCAA
GATGCGCGGCACCAACTTCCCCCCCGACGGCCCCGTCATGCAGAAGAAGACCATGGGCTGGGAGGCCTCC
ACCGAGCGCCTGTACCCCCGCGACGGCGTCCTGAAGGGCGAGATCCACCAGGCCCTGAAGCTGAAGGACG
GCGGCCGCTACCTGGTCGAGTTCAAGACCATCTACATGGCCAAGAAGCCCGTCCAGCTGCCCGGCTACTA
CTACGTCGACACCAAGCTGGACATCACCTCCCACAACGAGGACTACACCATCGTCGAACAGTACGAGCGC
TCCGAGGGCCGCCACCACCTGTTCCTGTACGGCATGGACGAGCTGTACAAGTAAGGCGGCCGCATTTTGT
GTTTGCCAAGACACATTTGTTTATTTCAATCATTTCTAAGACCAAAAAGGGATTTCATGATTTTTGTTGC
TTGCATTGAAGTTTTTTTTGGTTGTCATTTTTTTTGCGTTGGTTATGAGCGCAATATATTCCATTATGGC
AAGAAACACGACGAGTTGTTTTTACAGTGGAGGGATGAGCAAGGAATGGGGAAATGGAGAACAAGTGGAA
TGAAATGGTTTGACTTTGTGCGGCGAAAGTGTTGCCATTTTCAATCATGCTGCGCCTGGCACCTAGATGC
GTGTGATTGCTCATTGCTAGTGCTGTTCTCACCGCCGGCATCGGAAAGAACATGTGAGCAAAAGGCCAGC
AAAAGGCCAGGAACCGTAAAAAGGCCGCGTTGCTGGCGTTTTTCCATAGGCTCCGCCCCCCTGACGAGCA
TCACAAAAATCGACGCTCAAGTCAGAGGTGGCGAAACCCGACAGGACTATAAAGATACCAGGCGTTTCCC
CCTGGAAGCTCCCTCGTGCGCTCTCCTGTTCCGACCCTGCCGCTTACCGGATACCTGTCCGCCTTTCTCC
CTTCGGGAAGCGTGGCGCTTTCTCATAGCTCACGCTGTAGGTATCTCAGTTCGGTGTAGGTCGTTCGCTC
CAAGCTGGGCTGTGTGCACGAACCCCCCGTTCAGCCCGACCGCTGCGCCTTATCCGGTAACTATCGTCTT
GAGTCCAACCCGGTAAGACACGACTTATCGCCACTGGCAGCAGCCACTGGTAACAGGATTAGCAGAGCGA
GGTATGTAGGCGGTGCTACAGAGTTCTTGAAGTGGTGGCCTAACTACGGCTACACTAGAAGAACAGTATT
TGGTATCTGCGCTCTGCTGAAGCCAGTTACCTTCGGAAAAAGAGTTGGTAGCTCTTGATCCGGCAAACAA
ACCACCGCTGGTAGCGGTGGTTTTTTTGTTTGCAAGCAGCAGATTACGCGCAGAAAAAAAGGATCTCAAG
AAGATCCTTTGATCTTTTCTACGGGGTCTGACGCTCAGTGGAACGAAAACTCACGTTAAGGGATTTTGGT
CATGAGATTATCAAAAAGGATCTTCACCTAGATCCTTTTAAATTAAAAATGAAGTTTTAAATCAATCTAA
AGTATATATGAGTAAACTTGGTCTGACAGTTACCAATGCTTAATCAGTGAGGCACCTATCTCAGCGATCT
GTCTATTTCGTTCATCCATAGTTGCCTGACTCCCCGTCGTGTAGATAACTACGATACGGGAGGGCTTACC
ATCTGGCCCCAGTGCTGCAATGATACCGCGAGACCCACGCTCACCGGCTCCAGATTTATCAGCAATAAAC
CAGCCAGCCGGAAGGGCCGAGCGCAGAAGTGGTCCTGCAACTTTATCCGCCTCCATCCAGTCTATTAATT
GTTGCCGGGAAGCTAGAGTAAGTAGTTCGCCAGTTAATAGTTTGCGCAACGTTGTTGCCATTGCTACAGG
CATCGTGGTGTCACGCTCGTCGTTTGGTATGGCTTCATTCAGCTCCGGTTCCCAACGATCAAGGCGAGTT
ACATGATCCCCCATGTTGTGCAAAAAAGCGGTTAGCTCCTTCGGTCCTCCGATCGTTGTCAGAAGTAAGT
TGGCCGCAGTGTTATCACTCATGGTTATGGCAGCACTGCATAATTCTCTTACTGTCATGCCATCCGTAAG
ATGCTTTTCTGTGACTGGTGAGTACTCAACCAAGTCATTCTGAGAATAGTGTATGCGGCGACCGAGTTGC
TCTTGCCCGGCGTCAATACGGGATAATACCGCGCCACATAGCAGAACTTTAAAAGTGCTCATCATTGGAA
AACGTTCTTCGGGGCGAAAACTCTCAAGGATCTTACCGCTGTTGAGATCCAGTTCGATGTAACCCACTCG
TGCACCCAACTGATCTTCAGCATCTTTTACTTTCACCAGCGTTTCTGGGTGAGCAAAAACAGGAAGGCAA
AATGCCGCAAAAAAGGGAATAAGGGCGACACGGAAATGTTGAATACTCATACTCTTCCTTTTTCAATATT
ATTGAAGCATTTATCAGGGTTATTGTCTCATGAGCGGATACATATTTGAATGTATTTAGAAAAATAAACA
AATAGGGGTTCCGCGCACATTTCCCCGAAAAGTGCCACCTGACGTCCCAATGATCCCACAAAAATGCTGA
TTGTTTGTTTTTTTCCACTGCGGCTTGCCATCTTTGGAAACCGCAGTCAACAAACAGGTTTTTCAGGTCA
AACTGCCATGGCAGACTGACCTGAAATCGTGCTGCGACCCGCTGGGGGTATTTAAGGCGGCCCGTTTTGG
ACGAGTTTCAGATCAGTCTTTTAACCTAGTTAAATCCCACCAACCCACCAAAATGGATGGTGAAGATGTT
CAAGCTGGCTCGTTTCGCATGATTGAACAAGATGGCCTCCACGCCGGTTCGCCCGCCGCTTGGGTCGAGC
GCCTCTTCGGCTACGACTGGGCCCAACAGACCATCGGCTGCTCGGATGCCGCCGTCTTCCGCCTGTCGGC
CCAGGGCCGCCCCGTTCTCTTTGTCAAGACCGACCTGTCCGGTGCCCTGAACGAACTGCAGGACGAGGCC
GCCCGCCTCTCGTGGCTGGCCACCACCGGCGTTCCCTGCGCCGCTGTCCTCGACGTTGTCACTGAAGCCG
GCCGCGACTGGCTGCTCCTCGGCGAAGTCCCCGGCCAGGATCTCCTGTCGTCGCACCTCGCTCCCGCCGA
GAAGGTCTCCATCATGGCTGATGCCATGCGCCGCCTGCACACCCTCGATCCCGCTACCTGCCCCTTCGAC
CACCAAGCCAAGCACCGCATCGAGCGCGCCCGTACTCGCATGGAAGCCGGTCTCGTCGATCAGGATGATC
TGGACGAAGAGCACCAGGGCCTCGCCCCCGCCGAACTGTTCGCCCGCCTCAAGGCCCGCATGCCCGACGG
CGAGGATCTCGTCGTCACCCACGGCGATGCCTGCCTCCCCAACATCATGGTCGAAAACGGCCGCTTTTCG
GGCTTCATCGACTGCGGCCGTCTGGGTGTCGCCGACCGCTACCAGGACATCGCCCTCGCTACCCGTGATA
TTGCTGAAGAGCTCGGCGGCGAATGGGCTGACCGCTTCCTCGTCCTCTACGGTATCGCCGCTCCCGATTC
GCAGCGCATCGCCTTCTACCGCCTCCTCGACGAGTTCTTCTAAGCGCGTTCTCTCCGAGCGCCCTAGTCG
CCAACGCTGCCTGATGCGGATTGTGTCTGTTGCTGCGTGATCTTGTACAAAGAAAAAAGGGGCCGGCAAA
TGCACAGTTAGCAACGACCGACAATCAGCAACCTCCAAACTCTCAGTTTTTTTCCCCCAATCGTTGTCGA
TTTAGCTTTTGATGCTGCATTTTGAAATAGAACGACAACCGAATTTGGGAGAGAGCACTCTTTTACAGGT
TTGTGAAAAGAAAAAAAATCGAACGTGACTTGCTTCCATCTTCCTTCTCGAAGCCGATCTCGGCCCATCC
CCGCTTGTCCCCTCCTCCCCTCCTCGCAATCCGCTAGACAGTGTCTCTGCACACTGGATTGCGGTGCGCG
GGCCATCCGATGCCCCTTTCCTCGGCCTGGAGATGGACGTGAAAGTGGAAAACGAAAAACGCGAAACAGA
AACATGTGGTTCTTTTTTTTTTCTTTTTCTTTTTCGCCTTCGGGCTTTTCTCTCTCGCTTCCTCTTCTCC
GCTCTCTTCTTCGCGCTCTTTTGCCTCTTGCGTGAGATGCTCGTCTTGCAATCGTCTGCCACTGCTGCGC
TGTCACGATCGATCGCATCGGACAAGCCGTTTCTGTTTTGAAATTTAGAACGTTCTGGAAAACAACAAAA
AATTGCCTTTTTTTCACTTTTTTCTTTTTTCGTTTTTTTCCCTCTTCAACAC
Features (pLannotate 1.2.2; 5 found; start..end, strand, type, name):
    304..1731    +  CDS            tdTomato: tdTomato is a basic (constitutively fluorescent) orange fluorescent protein published in 2004, derived from Discosoma sp.. It is reported to be a somewhat slowly-maturing tandem dimer with low acid sensitivity.
   2141..2729    -  rep_origin     ori: high-copy-number ColE1/pMB1/pBR322/pUC origin of replication
   2900..3760    -  CDS            AmpR: β-lactamase; bla; confers resistance to ampicillin, carbenicillin, and related antibiotics
   3761..3865    -  promoter       AmpR promoter: bla
   4149..4940    +  CDS            neo: KKA2_KLEPN - Also known as kan, nptII. Experimental evidence at protein level: Swiss-Prot protein existence level 1. Resistance to kanamycin, neomycin, paromomycin, ribostamycin, butirosin and gentamicin B. From Klebsiella pneumoniae.
