[The description below was written by a language model from this plasmid's Addgene catalogue record and pLannotate feature annotations shown in this document.]
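Description:
pJG01 is a 5,652 bp expression plasmid for producing the red-orange fluorescent protein tdTomato in Capsaspora owczarzaki, a unicellular relative of animals. It is built on pJP72, a 4,221 bp backbone itself derived from the small cloning vector pUC57-mini. In bacteria it is maintained as a high-copy plasmid through a ColE1/pUC-type origin of replication. Selection there relies on ampicillin resistance from a β-lactamase gene driven by its native bla promoter.

The payload is a synthetic tdTomato open reading frame of about 1.4 kb, codon-optimized for Capsaspora, which directly replaces the mScarlet coding sequence of the parental pJP72. tdTomato is a constitutively fluorescent tandem dimer derived from a Discosoma protein, reported to mature somewhat slowly and to have low acid sensitivity. The catalogue lists an EF1 promoter as driving the insert. The automated annotation does not label this promoter or any terminator, although unannotated sequence flanks the reporter on both sides and presumably holds these regulatory elements. A separate neo (nptII) coding sequence provides neomycin-class resistance, allowing G418 selection of transfected Capsaspora cells. The elements controlling neo expression are likewise not annotated or described in the record.

The plasmid therefore pairs a fluorescent marker with a drug-selection cassette. This makes it suited to labelling and tracking Capsaspora cells by fluorescence and to enriching or establishing transformed populations. It also offers an alternative reporter colour to the mScarlet parent. The record states no purpose beyond tdTomato expression in this organism.
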