Addgene plasmid #213505: pJG01
Purpose: expresses TdTomato in Capsaspora owczarzaki
Depositing lab: Joseph Gerdt. Depositing organization: Indiana University, Bloomington.
Backbone
  Vector backbone: pJP72
  Backbone manufacturer: Duojia Pan (based on pUC57-mini from Genscript)
  Backbone size w/o insert (bp): 4221
  Total vector size (bp): 5652
  Modifications to backbone: TdTomato was codon-optimized for Capsaspora owczarzaki and synthesized. The mScarlet gene ORF of pJP72 was directly replaced with the ORF of this TdTomato gene
  Selectable markers: Neomycin (select with G418)
Growth in bacteria
  Bacterial resistance: Ampicillin, 100 μg/mL
  Growth temperature: 37°C
  Growth strain: DH5alpha
  Copy number: High Copy
Gene/Insert
  Gene/Insert name: TdTomato
  Species: Synthetic; ; Capsaspora owczarzaki
  Insert size (bp): 1431
  Promoter: EF1
  Cloning method: Unknown
  Sequencing primers: 5′ GATTTGGAAATGCTCACTCTTCC; 3′ TGAAATAAACAAATGTGTCTTGGC
Resource information
  A portion of this plasmid was derived from a plasmid made by: pJP72 was a gift from Duojia Pan (Addgene plasmid # 176479 ; http://n2t.net/addgene:176479 ; RRID:Addgene_176479)
Terms and licenses: Academic/Nonprofit Terms; Industry Terms: Not Available to Industry
How to cite: pJG01 was a gift from Joseph Gerdt (Addgene plasmid # 213505 ; http://n2t.net/addgene:213505 ; RRID:Addgene_213505)
